Addgene plasmid #193253: pELPS-eDHFR-YFP-T2A-Renilla
Purpose: Triple reporter plasmid in pELPS with eDHFR (PET reporter gene) fused to yellow fluorescent protein (YFP) and a T2A cleavage site followed by Renilla luciferase
Depositing lab: Mark Sellmyer. Depositing organization: University of Pennsylvania. Publication: Imaging CAR T Cell Trafficking with eDHFR as a PET Reporter Gene. Sellmyer MA, Richman SA, Lohith K, Hou C, Weng CC, Mach RH, O'Connor RS, Milone MC, Farwell MD. Mol Ther. 2020 Jan 8;28(1):42-51. doi: 10.1016/j.ymthe.2019.10.007. Epub 2019 Oct 15. PubMed 31668558.
Backbone
  Vector backbone: pELPS
  Backbone size w/o insert (bp): 6770
  Total vector size (bp): 8975
  Modifications to backbone: BamHI and SalI for inserts.
  Vector type: Lentiviral
Growth in bacteria
  Bacterial resistance: Ampicillin, 100 μg/mL
  Growth temperature: 30°C
  Growth strain: NEB Stable
  Growth instructions: LB or TB for growth
  Copy number: High Copy
Gene/Insert
  Gene/Insert name: The eDHFR (PET reporter gene) fused to yellow fluorescent protein (YFP) and a T2A cleavage site followed by Renilla luciferase (alt name: eDHFR-YFP-T2A-Renilla)
  Species: the Escherichia coli
  Insert size (bp): 2205
  Mutation: None
  GenBank ID: WP_000624375.1
  Promoter: EF1a
  Tag / fusion protein: yellow fluorescent protein (YFP) (C terminal on insert); Renilla luciferase (rLuc) (C terminal on insert)
  Cloning method: Restriction Enzyme; 5′ cloning site BamHI (not destroyed); 3′ cloning site SalI (not destroyed)
  Sequencing primers: 5′ CTTGGTTCATTCTCAAGCCTCAGAC; 3′ GCAATAGCATGATACAAAGGCATTAAAG
Terms and licenses: Academic/Nonprofit Terms; Industry Terms: Not Available to Industry
How to cite: pELPS-eDHFR-YFP-T2A-Renilla was a gift from Mark Sellmyer (Addgene plasmid # 193253 ; http://n2t.net/addgene:193253 ; RRID:Addgene_193253)
