[The description below was written by a language model from this plasmid's Addgene catalogue record and pLannotate feature annotations shown in this document.]
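Description:
pELPS-eDHFR-YFP-T2A-Renilla is a third-generation-style, self-inactivating HIV-1 lentiviral transfer plasmid built on the pELPS backbone and carrying a triple-modality imaging reporter. In bacteria it replicates from a high-copy ColE1/pUC-type origin and is selected with ampicillin (AmpR); an f1 origin and remnants of a lacZα/lac promoter cloning region flanked by T3 and T7 promoters are also annotated in the backbone. The viral portion comprises an RSV promoter driving a truncated 5' LTR, the Ψ packaging signal with a gag fragment, the RRE for Rev-dependent export of the genomic RNA, a cPPT/CTS, a WPRE downstream of the payload, and a ΔU3 3' LTR followed by an SV40 poly(A) signal and SV40 origin. The chimeric RSV/5' LTR makes genomic RNA production Tat-independent, and the U3 deletion inactivates the LTR promoter after integration, so the transgene is expressed from the internal promoter.

That internal promoter is human EF-1α, annotated as the core promoter with intron A. It drives a single open reading frame inserted between BamHI and SalI: E. coli dihydrofolate reductase (folA, eDHFR) fused at its C terminus to EYFP, then a T2A self-cleaving peptide (stated in the catalogue entry, not separately annotated), then Renilla luciferase. Ribosomal skipping at T2A yields eDHFR-YFP and Renilla luciferase as separate proteins from one transcript. This allows PET imaging through eDHFR, fluorescence detection or sorting through YFP, and bioluminescence imaging. The associated work used eDHFR as a PET reporter gene to track CAR T cell trafficking. The sequenced record is 9,912 nt, longer than the 8,975 bp total listed in the catalogue; the record does not explain the difference.
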