Features (pLannotate 1.2.2; 29 found; start..end, strand, type, name):
     33..244     +  promoter       EF-1α core promoter: core promoter for human elongation factor EF-1α
    245..354     +  intron         EF-1α intron A (fragment): intron upstream of the start codon of human EF-1α
    980..1183    +  intron         EF-1α intron A: truncated intron upstream of the start codon of human EF-1α
   1205..1681    +  CDS            folA: DYR_ECOLI - Also known as tmrA. Experimental evidence at protein level: Swiss-Prot protein existence level 1. Key enzyme in folate metabolism. Catalyzes an essential reaction for de novo glycine and purine synthesis, and for DNA precursor synthesis. From Escherichia coli (strain K12).
   1688..2401    +  CDS            EYFP: EYFP is a basic (constitutively fluorescent) green/yellow fluorescent protein published in 1996, derived from Aequorea victoria. It is reported to be a very rapidly-maturing weak dimer with high acid sensitivity.
   2471..3403    +  CDS            Rluc: luciferase from the anthozoan coelenterate Renilla reniformis (sea pansy)
   3410..3998    +  misc_feature   WPRE: woodchuck hepatitis virus posttranscriptional regulatory element
   4015..4083    +  CDS            nef (fragment): NEF_HV1Z2 - Experimental evidence at protein level: Swiss-Prot protein existence level 1. Extracellular Nef protein targets CD4(+) T-lymphocytes for apoptosis by interacting with CXCR4 surface receptors. From Human immunodeficiency virus type 1 group M subtype D (isolate Z2/CDC-Z34) (HIV-1).
   4085..4318    +  LTR            3' LTR (ΔU3): self-inactivating 3' long terminal repeat (LTR) from HIV-1
   4390..4511    +  polyA_signal   SV40 poly(A) signal: SV40 polyadenylation signal
   4551..4686    +  rep_origin     SV40 ori: SV40 origin of replication
   4707..4725    -  promoter       T7 promoter: promoter for bacteriophage T7 RNA polymerase
   4733..4888    +  CDS            lacZα (fragment): LacZα fragment of β-galactosidase; lacZ fragment
   4893..5321    +  rep_origin     f1 ori (sequence partly withheld): f1 bacteriophage origin of replication; arrow indicates direction of (+) strand synthesis
   5374..5478    +  promoter       AmpR promoter: bla
   5479..6339    +  CDS            AmpR: β-lactamase; bla; confers resistance to ampicillin, carbenicillin, and related antibiotics
   6510..7098    +  rep_origin     ori: high-copy-number ColE1/pMB1/pBR322/pUC origin of replication
   7281..7373    +  CDS            lacI (fragment): lac repressor; lacI; The lac repressor binds to the lac operator to inhibit transcription in E. coli. This inhibition can be relieved by adding lactose or isopropyl-β-D-thiogalactopyranoside (IPTG).
   7386..7407    +  protein_bind   CAP binding site: CAP binding activates transcription in the presence of cAMP. E. coli catabolite activator protein
   7422..7452    +  promoter       lac promoter: promoter for the E. coli lac operon
   7460..7476    +  protein_bind   lac operator: The lac repressor binds to the lac operator to inhibit transcription in E. coli. This inhibition can be relieved by adding lactose or isopropyl-β-D-thiogalactopyranoside (IPTG). lac repressor encoded by lacI
   7521..7539    +  promoter       T3 promoter: promoter for bacteriophage T3 RNA polymerase
   7567..7793    +  promoter       RSV promoter: Rous sarcoma virus enhancer/promoter
   7794..7974    +  LTR            5' LTR (truncated): truncated 5' long terminal repeat (LTR) from HIV-1
   8021..8146    +  misc_feature   HIV-1 Ψ: packaging signal of human immunodeficiency virus type 1
   8130..8493    +  CDS            HIV-1 gag (fragment): gag protein from human immunodeficiency virus 1; gag
   8639..8872    +  misc_feature   RRE: The Rev response element (RRE) of HIV-1 allows for Rev-dependent mRNA export from the nucleus to the cytoplasm.
   9249..9349    +  CDS            Rev (fragment): human immunodeficiency virus 1 (HIV-1) Rev protein; rev; enhances nuclear export of unspliced and incompletely spliced viral mRNAs
   9755..9872    +  misc_feature   cPPT/CTS: central polypurine tract and central termination sequence of HIV-1
>Addgene plasmid #193253 | pELPS-eDHFR-YFP-T2A-Renilla | addgene full sequence | sequence record 383064 | Addgene NGS Result
ATTGATCACGTGAGGCTCCGGTGCCCGTCAGTGGGCAGAGCGCACATCGCCCACAGTCCCCGAGAAGTTG
GGGGGAGGGGTCGGCAATTGAACCGGTGCCTAGAGAAGGTGGCGCGGGGTAAACTGGGAAAGTGATGTCG
TGTACTGGCTCCGCCTTTTTCCCGAGGGTGGGGGAGAACCGTATATAAGTGCAGTAGTCGCCGTGAACGT
TCTTTTTCGCAACGGGTTTGCCGCCAGAACACAGGTAAGTGCCGTGTGTGGTTCCCGCGGGCCTGGCCTC
TTTACGGGTTATGGCCCTTGCGTGCCTTGAATTACTTCCACCTGGCTGCAGTACGTGATTCTTGATCCCG
AGCTTCGGGTTGGAAGTGGGTGGGAGAGTTCGAGGCCTTGCGCTTAAGGAGCCCCTTCGCCTCGTGCTTG
AGTTGAGGCCTGGCCTGGGCGCTGGGGCCGCCGCGTGCGAATCTGGTGGCACCTTCGCGCCTGTCTCGCT
GCTTTCGATAAGTCTCTAGCCATTTAAAATTTTTGATGACCTGCTGCGACGCTTTTTTTCTGGCAAGATA
GTCTTGTAAATGCGGGCCAAGATCTGCACACTGGTATTTCGGTTTTTGGGGCCGCGGGCGGCGACGGGGC
CCGTGCGTCCCAGCGCACATGTTCGGCGAGGCGGGGCCTGCGAGCGCGGCCACCGAGAATCGGACGGGGG
TAGTCTCAAGCTGGCCGGCCTGCTCTGGTGCCTGGCCTCGCGCCGCCGTGTATCGCCCCGCCCTGGGCGG
CAAGGCTGGCCCGGTCGGCACCAGTTGCGTGAGCGGAAAGATGGCCGCTTCCCGGCCCTGCTGCAGGGAG
CTCAAAATGGAGGACGCGGCGCTCGGGAGAGCGGGCGGGTGAGTCACCCACACAAAGGAAAAGGGCCTTT
CCGTCCTCAGCCGTCGCTTCATGTGACTCCACTGAGTACCGGGCGCCGTCCAGGCACCTCGATTAGTTCT
CGAGCTTTTGGAGTACGTCGTCTTTAGGTTGGGGGGAGGGGTTTTATGCGATGGAGTTTCCCCACACTGA
GTGGGTGGAGACTGAAGTTAGGCCAGCTTGGCACTTGATGTAATTCTCCTTGGAATTTGCCCTTTTTGAG
TTTGGATCTTGGTTCATTCTCAAGCCTCAGACAGTGGTTCAAAGTTTTTTTCTTCCATTTCAGGTGTCGT
GATCTAGAGGATCCATGATAAGTTTGATTGCTGCTCTGGCTGTGGACCGGGTAATCGGTATGGAAAACGC
CATGCCCTGGAACCTGCCTGCCGATTTGGCTTGGTTCAAGCGCAATACCCTGAACAAACCAGTAATCATG
GGAAGGCATACATGGGAAAGCATTGGAAGACCACTTCCCGGTAGAAAGAATATTATCCTGTCTAGCCAGC
CCGGCACGGATGATAGGGTGACATGGGTAAAGAGCGTCGATGAGGCGATTGCGGCGTGTGGTGACGTGCC
GGAAATTATGGTTATCGGAGGCGGCAGGGTCTACGAACAGTTCCTGCCGAAGGCACAGAAGCTGTACCTC
ACCCACATCGATGCAGAGGTGGAAGGAGACACGCACTTTCCAGATTACGAGCCTGATGACTGGGAGAGTG
TTTTTAGCGAATTCCATGACGCAGACGCCCAAAACTCTCACTCCTACTGCTTTGAGATTCTCGAACGAAG
GGCATGCGTGAGCAAGGGCGAGGAGCTGTTCACCGGGGTGGTGCCCATCCTGGTCGAGCTGGACGGCGAC
GTAAACGGCCACAAGTTCAGCGTGTCCGGCGAGGGCGAGGGCGATGCCACCTACGGCAAGCTGACCCTGA
AGTTCATCTGCACCACCGGCAAGCTGCCCGTGCCCTGGCCCACCCTCGTGACCACCTTCGGCTACGGCCT
GCAGTGCTTCGCCCGCTACCCCGACCACATGAAGCAGCACGACTTCTTCAAGTCCGCCATGCCCGAAGGC
TACGTCCAGGAGCGCACCATCTTCTTCAAGGACGACGGCAACTACAAGACCCGCGCCGAGGTGAAGTTCG
AGGGCGACACCCTGGTGAACCGCATCGAGCTGAAGGGCATCGACTTCAAGGAGGACGGCAACATCCTGGG
GCACAAGCTGGAGTACAACTACAACAGCCACAACGTCTATATCATGGCCGACAAGCAGAAGAACGGCATC
AAGGTGAACTTCAAGATCCGCCACAACATCGAGGACGGCAGCGTGCAGCTCGCCGACCACTACCAGCAGA
ACACCCCCATCGGCGACGGCCCCGTGCTGCTGCCCGACAACCACTACCTGAGCTACCAGTCCGCCCTGAG
CAAAGACCCCAACGAGAAGCGCGATCACATGGTCCTGCTGGAGTTCGTGACCGCCGCCGGGATCACTCTC
GGCATGGACGAGCTGTACAAGGGCAGCGGAGAGGGCAGAGGAAGTCTTCTAACATGCGGTGACGTGGAGG
AGAATCCCGGCCCTGCTAGCACTTCGAAAGTTTATGATCCAGAACAAAGGAAACGGATGATAACTGGTCC
GCAGTGGTGGGCCAGATGTAAACAAATGAATGTTCTTGATTCATTTATTAATTATTATGATTCAGAAAAA
CATGCAGAAAATGCTGTTATTTTTTTACATGGTAACGCGGCCTCTTCTTATTTATGGCGACATGTTGTGC
CACATATTGAGCCAGTAGCGCGGTGTATTATACCAGACCTTATTGGTATGGGCAAATCAGGCAAATCTGG
TAATGGTTCTTATAGGTTACTTGATCATTACAAATATCTTACTGCATGGTTTGAACTTCTTAATTTACCA
AAGAAGATCATTTTTGTCGGCCATGATTGGGGTGCTTGTTTGGCATTTCATTATAGCTATGAGCATCAAG
ATAAGATCAAAGCAATAGTTCACGCTGAAAGTGTAGTAGATGTGATTGAATCATGGGATGAATGGCCTGA
TATTGAAGAAGATATTGCGTTGATCAAATCTGAAGAAGGAGAAAAAATGGTTTTGGAGAATAACTTCTTC
GTGGAAACCATGTTGCCATCAAAAATCATGAGAAAGTTAGAACCAGAAGAATTTGCAGCATATCTTGAAC
CATTCAAAGAGAAAGGTGAAGTTCGTCGTCCAACATTATCATGGCCTCGTGAAATCCCGTTAGTAAAAGG
TGGTAAACCTGACGTTGTACAAATTGTTAGGAATTATAATGCTTATCTACGTGCAAGTGATGATTTACCA
AAAATGTTTATTGAATCGGACCCAGGATTCTTTTCCAATGCTATTGTTGAAGGTGCCAAGAAGTTTCCTA
ATACTGAATTTGTCAAAGTAAAAGGTCTTCATTTTTCGCAAGAAGATGCACCTGATGAAATGGGAAAATA
TATCAAATCGTTCGTTGAGCGAGTTCTCAAAAATGAACAATAAGTCGACAATCAACCTCTGGATTACAAA
ATTTGTGAAAGATTGACTGGTATTCTTAACTATGTTGCTCCTTTTACGCTATGTGGATACGCTGCTTTAA
TGCCTTTGTATCATGCTATTGCTTCCCGTATGGCTTTCATTTTCTCCTCCTTGTATAAATCCTGGTTGCT
GTCTCTTTATGAGGAGTTGTGGCCCGTTGTCAGGCAACGTGGCGTGGTGTGCACTGTGTTTGCTGACGCA
ACCCCCACTGGTTGGGGCATTGCCACCACCTGTCAGCTCCTTTCCGGGACTTTCGCTTTCCCCCTCCCTA
TTGCCACGGCGGAACTCATCGCCGCCTGCCTTGCCCGCTGCTGGACAGGGGCTCGGCTGTTGGGCACTGA
CAATTCCGTGGTGTTGTCGGGGAAGCTGACGTCCTTTCCATGGCTGCTCGCCTGTGTTGCCACCTGGATT
CTGCGCGGGACGTCCTTCTGCTACGTCCCTTCGGCCCTCAATCCAGCGGACCTTCCTTCCCGCGGCCTGC
TGCCGGCTCTGCGGCCTCTTCCGCGTCTTCGCCTTCGCCCTCAGACGAGTCGGATCTCCCTTTGGGCCGC
CTCCCCGCCTGGAATTCGAGCTCGGTACCTTTAAGACCAATGACTTACAAGGCAGCTGTAGATCTTAGCC
ACTTTTTAAAAGAAAAGGGGGGACTGGAAGGGCTAATTCACTCCCAACGAAGACAAGATCTGCTTTTTGC
TTGTACTGGGTCTCTCTGGTTAGACCAGATCTGAGCCTGGGAGCTCTCTGGCTAACTAGGGAACCCACTG
CTTAAGCCTCAATAAAGCTTGCCTTGAGTGCTTCAAGTAGTGTGTGCCCGTCTGTTGTGTGACTCTGGTA
ACTAGAGATCCCTCAGACCCTTTTAGTCAGTGTGGAAAATCTCTAGCAGTAGTAGTTCATGTCATCTTAT
TATTCAGTATTTATAACTTGCAAAGAAATGAATATCAGAGAGTGAGAGGAACTTGTTTATTGCAGCTTAT
AATGGTTACAAATAAAGCAATAGCATCACAAATTTCACAAATAAAGCATTTTTTTCACTGCATTCTAGTT
GTGGTTTGTCCAAACTCATCAATGTATCTTATCATGTCTGGCTCTAGCTATCCCGCCCCTAACTCCGCCC
ATCCCGCCCCTAACTCCGCCCAGTTCCGCCCATTCTCCGCCCCATGGCTGACTAATTTTTTTTATTTATG
CAGAGGCCGAGGCCGCCTCGGCCTCTGAGCTATTCCAGAAGTAGTGAGGAGGCTTTTTTGGAGGCCTAGG
GACGTACCCAATTCGCCCTATAGTGAGTCGTATTACGCGCGCTCACTGGCCGTCGTTTTACAACGTCGTG
ACTGGGAAAACCCTGGCGTTACCCAACTTAATCGCCTTGCAGCACATCCCCCTTTCGCCAGCTGGCGTAA
TAGCGAAGAGGCCCGCACCGATCGCCCTTCCCAACAGTTGCGCAGCCTGAATGGCGAATGGG
[124 nt withheld, positions 4893-5016]
C
[91 nt withheld, positions 5018-5108]
A
[49 nt withheld, positions 5110-5158]
CCTTTGACGTTGGAGTCCACGTTCTTT
[37 nt withheld, positions 5186-5222]
ACCCTATCTCGGTCTATTCTTTTGATTTATAAGGGATTTTGCCGATTTCGGCCTATTGGTTAAAAAATGA
GCTGATTTAACAAAAATTTAACGCGAATTTTAACAAAATATTAACGCTTACAATTTAGGTGGCACTTTTC
GGGGAAATGTGCGCGGAACCCCTATTTGTTTATTTTTCTAAATACATTCAAATATGTATCCGCTCATGAG
ACAATAACCCTGATAAATGCTTCAATAATATTGAAAAAGGAAGAGTATGAGTATTCAACATTTCCGTGTC
GCCCTTATTCCCTTTTTTGCGGCATTTTGCCTTCCTGTTTTTGCTCACCCAGAAACGCTGGTGAAAGTAA
AAGATGCTGAAGATCAGTTGGGTGCACGAGTGGGTTACATCGAACTGGATCTCAACAGCGGTAAGATCCT
TGAGAGTTTTCGCCCCGAAGAACGTTTTCCAATGATGAGCACTTTTAAAGTTCTGCTATGTGGCGCGGTA
TTATCCCGTATTGACGCCGGGCAAGAGCAACTCGGTCGCCGCATACACTATTCTCAGAATGACTTGGTTG
AGTACTCACCAGTCACAGAAAAGCATCTTACGGATGGCATGACAGTAAGAGAATTATGCAGTGCTGCCAT
AACCATGAGTGATAACACTGCGGCCAACTTACTTCTGACAACGATCGGAGGACCGAAGGAGCTAACCGCT
TTTTTGCACAACATGGGGGATCATGTAACTCGCCTTGATCGTTGGGAACCGGAGCTGAATGAAGCCATAC
CAAACGACGAGCGTGACACCACGATGCCTGTAGCAATGGCAACAACGTTGCGCAAACTATTAACTGGCGA
ACTACTTACTCTAGCTTCCCGGCAACAATTAATAGACTGGATGGAGGCGGATAAAGTTGCAGGACCACTT
CTGCGCTCGGCCCTTCCGGCTGGCTGGTTTATTGCTGATAAATCTGGAGCCGGTGAGCGTGGGTCTCGCG
GTATCATTGCAGCACTGGGGCCAGATGGTAAGCCCTCCCGTATCGTAGTTATCTACACGACGGGGAGTCA
GGCAACTATGGATGAACGAAATAGACAGATCGCTGAGATAGGTGCCTCACTGATTAAGCATTGGTAACTG
TCAGACCAAGTTTACTCATATATACTTTAGATTGATTTAAAACTTCATTTTTAATTTAAAAGGATCTAGG
TGAAGATCCTTTTTGATAATCTCATGACCAAAATCCCTTAACGTGAGTTTTCGTTCCACTGAGCGTCAGA
CCCCGTAGAAAAGATCAAAGGATCTTCTTGAGATCCTTTTTTTCTGCGCGTAATCTGCTGCTTGCAAACA
AAAAAACCACCGCTACCAGCGGTGGTTTGTTTGCCGGATCAAGAGCTACCAACTCTTTTTCCGAAGGTAA
CTGGCTTCAGCAGAGCGCAGATACCAAATACTGTTCTTCTAGTGTAGCCGTAGTTAGGCCACCACTTCAA
GAACTCTGTAGCACCGCCTACATACCTCGCTCTGCTAATCCTGTTACCAGTGGCTGCTGCCAGTGGCGAT
AAGTCGTGTCTTACCGGGTTGGACTCAAGACGATAGTTACCGGATAAGGCGCAGCGGTCGGGCTGAACGG
GGGGTTCGTGCACACAGCCCAGCTTGGAGCGAACGACCTACACCGAACTGAGATACCTACAGCGTGAGCT
ATGAGAAAGCGCCACGCTTCCCGAAGGGAGAAAGGCGGACAGGTATCCGGTAAGCGGCAGGGTCGGAACA
GGAGAGCGCACGAGGGAGCTTCCAGGGGGAAACGCCTGGTATCTTTATAGTCCTGTCGGGTTTCGCCACC
TCTGACTTGAGCGTCGATTTTTGTGATGCTCGTCAGGGGGGCGGAGCCTATGGAAAAACGCCAGCAACGC
GGCCTTTTTACGGTTCCTGGCCTTTTGCTGGCCTTTTGCTCACATGTTCTTTCCTGCGTTATCCCCTGAT
TCTGTGGATAACCGTATTACCGCCTTTGAGTGAGCTGATACCGCTCGCCGCAGCCGAACGACCGAGCGCA
GCGAGTCAGTGAGCGAGGAAGCGGAAGAGCGCCCAATACGCAAACCGCCTCTCCCCGCGCGTTGGCCGAT
TCATTAATGCAGCTGGCACGACAGGTTTCCCGACTGGAAAGCGGGCAGTGAGCGCAACGCAATTAATGTG
AGTTAGCTCACTCATTAGGCACCCCAGGCTTTACACTTTATGCTTCCGGCTCGTATGTTGTGTGGAATTG
TGAGCGGATAACAATTTCACACAGGAAACAGCTATGACCATGATTACGCCAAGCGCGCAATTAACCCTCA
CTAAAGGGAACAAAAGCTGGAGCTGCAAGCTTAATGTAGTCTTATGCAATACTCTTGTAGTCTTGCAACA
TGGTAACGATGAGTTAGCAACATGCCTTACAAGGAGAGAAAAAGCACCGTGCATGCCGATTGGTGGAAGT
AAGGTGGTACGATCGTGCCTTATTAGGAAGGCAACAGACGGGTCTGACATGGATTGGACGAACCACTGAA
TTGCCGCATTGCAGAGATATTGTATTTAAGTGCCTAGCTCGATACATAAACGGGTCTCTCTGGTTAGACC
AGATCTGAGCCTGGGAGCTCTCTGGCTAACTAGGGAACCCACTGCTTAAGCCTCAATAAAGCTTGCCTTG
AGTGCTTCAAGTAGTGTGTGCCCGTCTGTTGTGTGACTCTGGTAACTAGAGATCCCTCAGACCCTTTTAG
TCAGTGTGGAAAATCTCTAGCAGTGGCGCCCGAACAGGGACTTGAAAGCGAAAGGGAAACCAGAGGAGCT
CTCTCGACGCAGGACTCGGCTTGCTGAAGCGCGCACGGCAAGAGGCGAGGGGCGGCGACTGGTGAGTACG
CCAAAAATTTTGACTAGCGGAGGCTAGAAGGAGAGAGATGGGTGCGAGAGCGTCAGTATTAAGCGGGGGA
GAATTAGATCGCGATGGGAAAAAATTCGGTTAAGGCCAGGGGGAAAGAAAAAATATAAATTAAAACATAT
AGTATGGGCAAGCAGGGAGCTAGAACGATTCGCAGTTAATCCTGGCCTGTTAGAAACATCAGAAGGCTGT
AGACAAATACTGGGACAGCTACAACCATCCCTTCAGACAGGATCAGAAGAACTTAGATCATTATATAATA
CAGTAGCAACCCTCTATTGTGTGCATCAAAGGATAGAGATAAAAGACACCAAGGAAGCTTTAGACAAGAT
AGAGGAAGAGCAAAACAAAAGTAAGACCACCGCACAGCAAGCGGCCGCTGATCTTCAGACCTGGAGGAGG
AGATATGAGGGACAATTGGAGAAGTGAATTATATAAATATAAAGTAGTAAAAATTGAACCATTAGGAGTA
GCACCCACCAAGGCAAAGAGAAGAGTGGTGCAGAGAGAAAAAAGAGCAGTGGGAATAGGAGCTTTGTTCC
TTGGGTTCTTGGGAGCAGCAGGAAGCACTATGGGCGCAGCGTCAATGACGCTGACGGTACAGGCCAGACA
ATTATTGTCTGGTATAGTGCAGCAGCAGAACAATTTGCTGAGGGCTATTGAGGCGCAACAGCATCTGTTG
CAACTCACAGTCTGGGGCATCAAGCAGCTCCAGGCAAGAATCCTGGCTGTGGAAAGATACCTAAAGGATC
AACAGCTCCTGGGGATTTGGGGTTGCTCTGGAAAACTCATTTGCACCACTGCTGTGCCTTGGAATGCTAG
TTGGAGTAATAAATCTCTGGAACAGATTTGGAATCACACGACCTGGATGGAGTGGGACAGAGAAATTAAC
AATTACACAAGCTTAATACACTCCTTAATTGAAGAATCGCAAAACCAGCAAGAAAAGAATGAACAAGAAT
TATTGGAATTAGATAAATGGGCAAGTTTGTGGAATTGGTTTAACATAACAAATTGGCTGTGGTATATAAA
ATTATTCATAATGATAGTAGGAGGCTTGGTAGGTTTAAGAATAGTTTTTGCTGTACTTTCTATAGTGAAT
AGAGTTAGGCAGGGATATTCACCATTATCGTTTCAGACCCACCTCCCAACCCCGAGGGGACCCGACAGGC
CCGAAGGAATAGAAGAAGAAGGTGGAGAGAGAGACAGAGACAGATCCATTCGATTAGTGAACGGATCTCG
ACGGTATCGATTAGACTGTAGCCCAGGAATATGGCAGCTAGATTGTACACATTTAGAAGGAAAAGTTATC
TTGGTAGCAGTTCATGTAGCCAGTGGATATATAGAAGCAGAAGTAATTCCAGCAGAGACAGGGCAAGAAA
CAGCATACTTCCTCTTAAAATTAGCAGGAAGATGGCCAGTAAAAACAGTACATACAGACAATGGCAGCAA
TTTCACCAGTACTACAGTTAAGGCCGCCTGTTGGTGGGCGGGGATCAAGCAGGAATTTGGCATTCCCTAC
AATCCCCAAAGTCAAGGAGTAATAGAATCTATGAATAAAGAATTAAAGAAAATTATAGGACAGGTAAGAG
ATCAGGCTGAACATCTTAAGACAGCAGTACAAATGGCAGTATTCATCCACAATTTTAAAAGAAAAGGGGG
GATTGGGGGGTACAGTGCAGGGGAAAGAATAGTAGACATAATAGCAACAGACATACAAACTAAAGAATTA
CAAAAACAAATTACAAAAATTCAAAATTTTCGGGTTTATTACAGGGACAGCAGAGATCCAGTTTGGCTGC
