>Addgene plasmid #193253 | pELPS-eDHFR-YFP-T2A-Renilla | depositor partial sequence | sequence record 374391 | eDHFR-YFP-2A-Renilla
ATGATAAGTTTGATTGCTGCTCTGGCTGTGGACCGGGTAATCGGTATGGAAAACGCCATGCCCTGGAACC
TGCCTGCCGATTTGGCTTGGTTCAAGCGCAATACCCTGAACAAACCAGTAATCATGGGAAGGCATACATG
GGAAAGCATTGGAAGACCACTTCCCGGTAGAAAGAATATTATCCTGTCTAGCCAGCCCGGCACGGATGAT
AGGGTGACATGGGTAAAGAGCGTCGATGAGGCGATTGCGGCGTGTGGTGACGTGCCGGAAATTATGGTTA
TCGGAGGCGGCAGGGTCTACGAACAGTTCCTGCCGAAGGCACAGAAGCTGTACCTCACCCACATCGATGC
AGAGGTGGAAGGAGACACGCACTTTCCAGATTACGAGCCTGATGACTGGGAGAGTGTTTTTAGCGAATTC
CATGACGCAGACGCCCAAAACTCTCACTCCTACTGCTTTGAGATTCTCGAACGAAGGGCATGCGTGAGCA
AGGGCGAGGAGCTGTTCACCGGGGTGGTGCCCATCCTGGTCGAGCTGGACGGCGACGTAAACGGCCACAA
GTTCAGCGTGTCCGGCGAGGGCGAGGGCGATGCCACCTACGGCAAGCTGACCCTGAAGTTCATCTGCACC
ACCGGCAAGCTGCCCGTGCCCTGGCCCACCCTCGTGACCACCTTCGGCTACGGCCTGCAGTGCTTCGCCC
GCTACCCCGACCACATGAAGCAGCACGACTTCTTCAAGTCCGCCATGCCCGAAGGCTACGTCCAGGAGCG
CACCATCTTCTTCAAGGACGACGGCAACTACAAGACCCGCGCCGAGGTGAAGTTCGAGGGCGACACCCTG
GTGAACCGCATCGAGCTGAAGGGCATCGACTTCAAGGAGGACGGCAACATCCTGGGGCACAAGCTGGAGT
ACAACTACAACAGCCACAACGTCTATATCATGGCCGACAAGCAGAAGAACGGCATCAAGGTGAACTTCAA
GATCCGCCACAACATCGAGGACGGCAGCGTGCAGCTCGCCGACCACTACCAGCAGAACACCCCCATCGGC
GACGGCCCCGTGCTGCTGCCCGACAACCACTACCTGAGCTACCAGTCCGCCCTGAGCAAAGACCCCAACG
AGAAGCGCGATCACATGGTCCTGCTGGAGTTCGTGACCGCCGCCGGGATCACTCTCGGCATGGACGAGCT
GTACAAGGGCAGCGGAGAGGGCAGAGGAAGTCTTCTAACATGCGGTGACGTGGAGGAGAATCCCGGCCCT
GCTAGCACTTCGAAAGTTTATGATCCAGAACAAAGGAAACGGATGATAACTGGTCCGCAGTGGTGGGCCA
GATGTAAACAAATGAATGTTCTTGATTCATTTATTAATTATTATGATTCAGAAAAACATGCAGAAAATGC
TGTTATTTTTTTACATGGTAACGCGGCCTCTTCTTATTTATGGCGACATGTTGTGCCACATATTGAGCCA
GTAGCGCGGTGTATTATACCAGACCTTATTGGTATGGGCAAATCAGGCAAATCTGGTAATGGTTCTTATA
GGTTACTTGATCATTACAAATATCTTACTGCATGGTTTGAACTTCTTAATTTACCAAAGAAGATCATTTT
TGTCGGCCATGATTGGGGTGCTTGTTTGGCATTTCATTATAGCTATGAGCATCAAGATAAGATCAAAGCA
ATAGTTCACGCTGAAAGTGTAGTAGATGTGATTGAATCATGGGATGAATGGCCTGATATTGAAGAAGATA
TTGCGTTGATCAAATCTGAAGAAGGAGAAAAAATGGTTTTGGAGAATAACTTCTTCGTGGAAACCATGTT
GCCATCAAAAATCATGAGAAAGTTAGAACCAGAAGAATTTGCAGCATATCTTGAACCATTCAAAGAGAAA
GGTGAAGTTCGTCGTCCAACATTATCATGGCCTCGTGAAATCCCGTTAGTAAAAGGTGGTAAACCTGACG
TTGTACAAATTGTTAGGAATTATAATGCTTATCTACGTGCAAGTGATGATTTACCAAAAATGTTTATTGA
ATCGGACCCAGGATTCTTTTCCAATGCTATTGTTGAAGGTGCCAAGAAGTTTCCTAATACTGAATTTGTC
AAAGTAAAAGGTCTTCATTTTTCGCAAGAAGATGCACCTGATGAAATGGGAAAATATATCAAATCGTTCG
TTGAGCGAGTTCTCAAAAATGAACAATAA
